>Addgene plasmid #237390 | pTG615 | addgene full sequence | sequence record 471701 | Addgene NGS Result
TTGAGATCCTTTTTTTCTGCGCGTAATCTGCTGCTTGCAAACAAAAAAACCACCGCTACCAGCGGTGGTT
TGTTTGCCGGATCAAGAGCTACCAACTCTTTTTCCGAAGGTAACTGGCTTCAGCAGAGCGCAGATACCAA
ATACTGTTCTTCTAGTGTAGCCGTAGTTAGGCCACCACTTCAAGAACTCTGTAGCACCGCCTACATACCT
CGCTCTGCTAATCCTGTTACCAGTGGCTGCTGCCAGTGGCGATAAGTCGTGTCTTACCGGGTTGGACTCA
AGACGATAGTTACCGGATAAGGCGCAGCGGTCGGGCTGAACGGGGGGTTCGTGCACACAGCCCAGCTTGG
AGCGAACGACCTACACCGAACTGAGATACCTACAGCGTGAGCTATGAGAAAGCGCCACGCTTCCCGAAGG
GAGAAAGGCGGACAGGTATCCGGTAAGCGGCAGGGTCGGAACAGGAGAGCGCACGAGGGAGCTTCCAGGG
GGAAACGCCTGGTATCTTTATAGTCCTGTCGGGTTTCGCCACCTCTGACTTGAGCGTCGATTTTTGTGAT
GCTCGTCAGGGGGGCGGAGCCTATGGAAAAACGCCAGCAACGCGGCCTTTTTACGGTTCCTGGCCTTTTG
CTGGCCTTTTGCTCACATGTTCTTTCCTGCGTTATCCCCTGATTCTGTGGATAACCGTATTACCGCCTTT
GAGTGAGCTGATACCGCTCGCCGCAGCCGAACGACCGAGCGCAGCGAGTCAGTGAGCGAGGAAGCGGAAC
AGCGCCCAATACGCAAACCGCCTCTCCCCGCGCGTTGGCCGATTCATTAATGCAGCTGGCACGACAGGTT
TCCCGACTGGAAAGCGGGCAGTGAGCGCAACGCAATTAATGTGAGTTAGCTCACTCATTAGGCACCCCAG
GCTTTACACTTTATGCTTCCGGCTCGTATGTTGTGTGGAATTGTGAGCGGATAACAATTTCACACAGGAA
ACAGCTATGACCATGATTACGCCAAGCTCGTTATCGATTTCCTAGGTTCACAATTTTCCTGCTCGGACAT
GTCATTTGCCCTACTAGTCCGGAGGCTCCGGAGGCTCCTGCACCAGAACCTCCGCCAGAACCGCCTCCGG
ATCCCGATGCAGATCCTCCGCTAGCCTGAAAATTTAAATAGCAGACTCTCGTTCATGTGTATAACTTCGT
ATAATGTATGCTATACGAAGTTATTCGCGAGATCACCAAAAACGGAACGTTGAGCTGGACGGAAATAGTG
GTAAAGTGACATGATTATAGTTTGAAGATTTCTAATTTCACAATTAGAGCAAATGTTGTTCGGTATTTAT
TTTCAACGGTATTTATACTATTTTCCACCTTTTTCTAGAACATTCGAGCTGCTTGTTGCAAAAGGAGGGC
GACTCACATTCGGTACATGGAAAAGTAGTGTACACAATAAAGAGACCCAGATACATTTTCCGTCTGCGTC
TCTTTGCACCCACCGGGAGTATTTTCAAACGAATGCATCTAGGACCTTCTAGAACATTCTGTAAGGCTGC
AGAATGCGGGTATATAAGGAAAGCGGGCTCAGAGGAAGCCAACACGCTTTGTTCTAGTGCATCTAAAAAA
CTTCGAAAATATGTCAAATCTTCTCACTGTTCATCAAAATCTTCCAGCACTTCCAGTTGACGCGACAAGT
GATGAAGTTCGCAAGAACCTCATGGATATGTTCCGTGACAGACAAGCCTTCTCGGAACACACTTGGAAGA
TGCTTCTCTCAGTGTGCCGTTCTTGGGCTGCCTGGTGCAAGCTTAACAACCGCAAGTGGTTCCCAGCCGA
GCCAGAAGACGTTCGTGACTACTTGCTCTACCTCCAAGCTCGTGGATTGGCGGTGAAGACGATCCAACAA
CATCTCGGACAGCTCAATATGCTCCATCGCCGATCTGGACTTCCACGCCCATCAGATTCTAATGCCGTAT
CTCTCGTAATGAGACGTATCCGCAAGGAAAATGTTGATGCTGGAGAGAGAGCCAAGCAAGCCCTTGCATT
CGAGAGGTAAGTTTAAACATGATTTTACTAACTAACTAATCTGATTTAAATTTTCAGAACCGACTTCGAT
CAGGTCCGTTCTCTTATGGAAAATTCCGATCGTTGCCAGGACATCCGAAACCTCGCCTTCCTCGGAATTG
CTTACAACACACTTCTCCGTATCGCCGAAATTGCCCGCATTCGCGTCAAGGATATTAGTCGCACAGACGG
AGGAAGAATGCTCATCCACATCGGACGTACAAAAACGCTGGTCTCGACTGCCGGAGTCGAAAAAGCGCTC
TCCCTGGGCGTGACTAAGCTAGTTGAGCGCTGGATTTCGGTTTCCGGAGTCGCCGATGATCCAAATAATT
ATCTATTTTGTCGTGTTCGCAAGAACGGAGTTGCTGCCCCGAGTGCAACATCACAACTCTCGACTCGAGC
TCTTGAAGGAATCTTCGAAGCTACTCATCGCCTGATCTACGGAGCCAAGGATGATTCCGGACAGCGGTAT
TTAGCGTGGTCTGGACATTCCGCCCGTGTCGGAGCTGCCCGTGACATGGCTCGCGCTGGAGTTTCCATCC
CAGAGATTATGCAAGCCGGAGGTTGGACCAACGTCAACATTGTGATGAACTATATTAGAAACTTGGATTC
TGAAACTGGCGCCATGGTTCGTCTTCTCGAAGACGGTGATTAAGATAAATGCAAAATCCTTTCAAGCATT
CCCTTCTTCTCTACGTACGCTGCCCTCGATTGTCTATCTTCCATTCTCACCAAGTTTCAACAACTTTATT
CAGTCATTCTTCTCTGGTTCATTTCCCAACCAATCTTCCCGAATAAAGCCCATCTGTCCTTTCGGCCACA
TTCCTCACCTACATCCGTACTCCTTATCTCCCGTTCTTATCCAGTCTTTTATCGTCTCTGCGTCTCGCAC
ACGTGTCTCGTCGGTAATGTATATAAATATCAAAAAAAACTTGAAAACTTGCGGAAAGATTTCCTAATAA
AAGGAGACGAATCCGGTAGGAAATCGACAAGTCTCTGCTTCTCGAAGACTAGGTGAGTTACATTTCTTTG
GCCGAATTATTTTGAAATCCTAAATTTGATAATTTCAGAGATGTCTGTAAAATTGGCTTGCTACGTCACC
GCTTCGGTCACTGTCGCCACTCTTATGGTATGCTTCATGACCATGTCAACCATCTACTCGGAGGTTGATG
GATTCAGAGAGAAGCTTGATACCGAGATGAATGTGTTCAGACAATCTACCAATGGATTGTGGAAGGACAT
AGTTGTCATCGGAAGATCTAGCAAGCGTGTCCGTTGTCAATATGAAGAGACCAACGCTACCCCAACTCCA
CATGCTGATGGATCCCCATCTGCACCTCCGGGACAGCCACCAGCAGTTCCACCAGTCTTCAACCAGCCAA
AGACTCCAAATGGAGCCAATGGAAATGGACCTACGTGTAACTGCAACGCTGATAACAAGTGTCCAGCTGG
ACCATCTGGACCAAAAGGAGTTCCAGGAGTTCCAGGACTTGATGGAGTCCCAGGATTGGACGGTGTTCCA
GGAGTTGGAGCTGATGATATCGCTCCACAACGCGAGTCTGTCGGATGCTTCACTTGCCCACAAGGACCAG
TTGGACCACCAGGAGCTCTTGGAAGACCAGGACCACGTGGACTTCCTGGCCCCAGGGGTCAAAATGGAAA
CCCAGGAAGAGATGGACAACCAGGACATCCAGGAGAGCAAGGATCATCCGGTCAAATCGGAAAGATCGGA
GAGCCAGGACCACCAGGAGAGAAGGGACGCGACGCCGAGCATCCAATCGGAAGACCAGGACCAAAGGGAC
CAAGAGGAGATCAAGGACCAACAGGACCAGCTGGACAGAACGGTCTTCACGGACCACCAGGAGAGCCAGG
AACCGTTGGACCAGAAGGACCATCTGGAAAGCAAGGACGTCAAGGACCAGACGGAACCCAGGGAGAGACT
GGACCAGACGGAAGACCAGGAAAGGATGCCGAGTACTGCCAGTGCCCAGACAAGTCTCCACCATCAGAAG
CAGTCAACGCCAACCGTGGATACAGAAATATCTAAATTGTTGGTGTTTTCTAATAAAATATTTGAGATTC
AAGGCCTATTTTTGCTTTCGTCGTAAATCTACACACGCGTCTCTTCCGTGCGAGAGTCCAAGCCAGCAGC
CAAATTCGTTGAGTGAGTATTCAACGTTTATACGTTGTCAGGCAACGAGAAATAGGAAAATGCATCGGGA
AATGTTCTTTTTTCGATTTTTTCCAAGGTTTTGACAAATTTTACCACGAATTTTGCTATGTTTTCAATTA
AAAAATATGTTATTCAACTGTTTCTATGAGGAAAATAAGGCTTTGCATGTAATTTTCTTATTCAGCATAA
TTTTTAATTAATTTGAATTTTCTGTCCTAACGTTTATTTTGTTTTCTTGGTTATGACTGATGTGAAATTA
ATTTTTGAATTTTAAGGTAATATGAAAAAGCCTGAACTGACTGCGACGTCTGTCGAGAAGTTTCTGATCG
AAAAGTTCGACAGCGTCTCCGACCTGATGCAGCTCTCGGAGGGCGAAGAATCTCGTGCTTTCAGCTTCGA
TGTAGGAGGGCGTGGATATGTCCTGCGCGTAAATAGCTGCGCCGATGGTTTCTACAAAGATCGTTATGTT
TATCGGCACTTTGCATCGGCCGCGCTCCCGATTCCGGAAGTGCTTGACATTGGGGAATTCAGCGAGAGCC
TGACCTATTGCATCTCCCGCCGTGCACAGGGTGTCACGTTGCAAGACCTGCCTGAAACCGAACTGCCCGC
TGTTCTGCAGCCGGTCGCGGAGGCCATGGATGCGATCGCTGCGGCCGATCTTAGCCAGACGAGCGGGTTC
GGCCCATTCGGACCGCAAGGAATCGGTCAATACACTACATGGCGTGATTTCATATGCGCGATTGCTGATC
CCCATGTGTATCACTGGCAAACTGTGATGGACGACACCGTCAGTGCGTCCGTCGCGCAGGCTCTCGATGA
GCTGATGCTTTGGGCCGAGGACTGCCCCGAAGTCCGGCACCTCGTGCACGCGGATTTCGGCTCCAACAAC
GTACTAACAGACAATGGCCGCATAACAGCGGTCATTGACTGGAGCGAGGCGATGTTCGGGGATTCCCAAT
ACGAGGTCGCCAACATCTTCTTCTGGAGGCCGTGGTTGGCTTGTATGGAGCAGCAGACGCGCTACTTCGA
GCGGAGGCATCCGGAGCTTGCAGGATCGCCGCGGCTCCGGGCGTATATGCTCCGCATTGGTCTTGACCAA
CTCTATCAGAGCTTGGTTGACGGCAATTTCGATGATGCAGCTTGGGCGCAGGGTCGATGCGACGCAATCG
TCCGATCCGGAGCCGGGACTGTCGGGCGTACACAAATCGCCCGCAGAAGCGCGGCCGTCTGGACCGATGG
CTGTGTAGAAGTACTCGCCGATAGTGGAAACAGGAGGCCATCGACGCGGCCCCGGGCCAAGGAGTAGATT
TTCAAATTTTAAATACTGAATATTTGTTTTTTTTCCTATTATTTATTTATTCTCTTTGTGTTTTTTTTCT
TGCTTTGTAAAAAATTAATTCAATCCAAATCTAAGCATGCATAACTTCGTATAATGTATGCTATACGAAG
TTATCTCCCGTTCGTGGGAGGCCCAGATGCGCGCTTAAGTTATATATTTGTTTAAACTTACCTTTCCGGA
TTGACCGGTCTTGACGAAGGCGGCGGCCTCTGGTCCTCCGGAGGACTTTTGGCAGGAGACCATGACGTTC
TTACGGTAGGAACGGACTGGTGGCCATCCGACGACTTGGGCCTTGGCTGGTGGCTTGGCTGGGTCCTTTG
GCATAGATCCCTTGTAGAGCTCGTCCATTCCGTGGGTGATTCCGGCGGCGGTGACGAACTCGAGGAGGAC
CATGTGGTCACGCTTCTCGTTTGGGTCCTTGGAGAGGGCGGATTGGGTGGAGAGGTAGTGGTTGTCTGGG
AGGAGGACTGGTCCGTCTCCGATTGGGGTGTTTTGTTGGTAGTGGTCGGCGAGTTGGACGGATCCGTCCT
CGATGTTGTGACGGATCTGAAAATTTAAATCAGATTAGTTAGTTAGTAAAATCATGTTTAAACTTACCTT
GAAGTTGACCTTGATTCCGTTCTTTTGCTTGTCGGCCATGATGTAGACGTTGTGGGAGTTGTAGTTGTAC
TCGAGCTTGTGTCCGAGGATGTTTCCGTCCTCCTTGAAGTCGATTCCCTGAAAATTTAAATATGTATGGT
TAGTTAGTACCGAACTGTTTAAACTTACCTTGAGCTCGATACGGTTGACGAGGGTGTCTCCCTCGAACTT
GACCTCGGCACGGGTCTTGTAGTTTCCGTCGTCCTGAAAATTTAAATAATCAGTAGTTAGTATATATATG
TTTAAACTTACCTTGAAGAAGATGGTACGCTCTTGGACGTATCCCTCTGGCATGGCGGACTTGAAGAAGT
CGTGACGCTTCATGTGGTCTGGGTAACGGGAGAAGCATTGGACTCCGTAGCAGAAGGTGGTGACGAGGGT
TGGCCATGGGACTGGGAGCTTTCCGGTGGTGCAGATGAACTTGAGGGTGAGCTTTCCGTAGGTGGCGTCT
CCCTCTCCCTCTCCGGAGACGGAGAACTTGTGTCCGTTGACGTCTCCGTCGAGCTCGACGAGGATTGGGA
CAACTCCAGTGAACAATTCTTCTCCTTTACTCATCGATGCTCCGTCGAGGGAACGGAATTGAGCAAGTTG
CTCGGAGGAAACAGATCCAGACTCCTTCCTAGGCTCGCAGTTCTCTTGTTCAGACATATCGTTAGCACGA
CTAGTGCATTGGGATATCCCAATACGCGTCAATTCACTGGCCGTCGTTTTACAACGTCGTGACTGGGAAA
ACCCTGGCGTTACCCAACTTAATCGCCTTGCAGCACATCCCCCTTTCGCCAGCTGGCGTAATAGCGAAGA
GGCCCGCACCGATCGCCCTTCCCAACAGTTGCGCAGCCTGAATGGCGAATGGCGCCTGATGCGGTATTTT
CTCCTTACGCATCTGTGCGGTATTTCACACCGCATATGGTGCACTCTCAGTACAATCTGCTCTGATGCCG
CATAGTTAAGCCAGCCCCGACACCCGCCAACACCCGCTGACGCGCCCTGACGGGCTTGTCTGCTCCCGGC
ATCCGCTTACAGACAAGCTGTGACAGTCTCCGGGAGCTGCATGTGTCAGAGGTTTTCACCGTCATCACCG
AAACGCGCGAGACAAAAGGGCCTCGTGATACGCCTATTTTTATAGGTTAATGTCATGATAATAATGGTTT
CTTAGACGTCAGGTGGCACTTTTCGGGGAAATGTGCGCGGAACCCCTATTTGTTTATTTTTCTAAATACA
TTCAAATATGTATCCGCTCATGAGACAATAACCCTGATAAATGCTTCAATAATATTGAAAAAGGAAGAGT
ATGAGTATTCAACATTTCCGTGTCGCCCTTATTCCCTTTTTTGCGGCATTTTGCCTTCCTGTTTTTGCTC
ACCCAGAAACGCTGGTGAAAGTAAAAGATGCTGAAGATCAGTTGGGTGCACGAGTGGGTTACATCGAACT
GGATCTCAACAGCGGTAAGATCCTTGAGAGTTTTCGCCCCGAAGAACGTTTTCCAATGATGAGCACTTTT
AAAGTTCTGCTATGTGGCGCGGTATTATCCCGTATTGACGCCGGGCAAGAGCAACTCGGTCGCCGCATAC
ACTATTCTCAGAATGACTTGGTTGAGTACTCACCAGTCACAGAAAAGCATCTTACGGATGGCATGACAGT
AAGAGAATTATGCAGTGCTGCCATAACCATGAGTGATAACACTGCGGCCAACTTACTTCTGACAACGATC
GGAGGACCGAAGGAGCTAACCGCTTTTTTGCACAACATGGGGGATCATGTAACTCGCCTTGATCGTTGGG
AACCGGAGCTGAATGAAGCCATACCAAACGACGAGCGTGACACCACGATGCCTGTAGCAATGGCAACAAC
GTTGCGCAAACTATTAACTGGCGAACTACTTACTCTAGCTTCCCGGCAACAATTAATAGACTGGATGGAG
GCGGATAAAGTTGCAGGACCACTTCTGCGCTCGGCCCTTCCGGCTGGCTGGTTTATTGCTGATAAATCTG
GAGCCGGTGAGCGTGGTTCTCGCGGTATCATTGCAGCACTGGGGCCAGATGGTAAGCCCTCCCGTATCGT
AGTTATCTACACGACGGGGAGTCAGGCAACTATGGATGAACGAAATAGACAGATCGCTGAGATAGGTGCC
TCACTGATTAAGCATTGGTAACTGTCAGACCAAGTTTACTCATATATACTTTAGATTGATTTAAAACTTC
ATTTTTAATTTAAAAGGATCTAGGTGAAGATCCTTTTTGATAATCTCATGACCAAAATCCCTTAACGTGA
GTTTTCGTTCCACTGAGCGTCAGACCCCGTAGAAAAGATCAAAGGATCTTC
Features (pLannotate 1.2.2; 19 found; start..end, strand, type, name):
      1..589     +  rep_origin     ori: high-copy-number ColE1/pMB1/pBR322/pUC origin of replication
    772..864     +  CDS            lacI (fragment): lac repressor; lacI; The lac repressor binds to the lac operator to inhibit transcription in E. coli. This inhibition can be relieved by adding lactose or isopropyl-β-D-thiogalactopyranoside (IPTG).
    877..898     +  protein_bind   CAP binding site: CAP binding activates transcription in the presence of cAMP. E. coli catabolite activator protein
    913..943     +  promoter       lac promoter: promoter for the E. coli lac operon
    951..967     +  protein_bind   lac operator: The lac repressor binds to the lac operator to inhibit transcription in E. coli. This inhibition can be relieved by adding lactose or isopropyl-β-D-thiogalactopyranoside (IPTG). lac repressor encoded by lacI
   1181..1214    -  protein_bind   loxP: Cre-mediated recombination occurs in the 8-bp core sequence (GCATACAT). Cre recombinase
   1219..1272    -  CDS            hsp-16.1 (fragment): HSP11_CAEEL - Also known as hsp16-1b. Experimental evidence at transcript level: Swiss-Prot protein existence level 2. From Caenorhabditis elegans.
   1621..2700    +  CDS            cre: RECR_BPP1 - Experimental evidence at protein level: Swiss-Prot protein existence level 1. Catalyzes site-specific recombination between two 34-base- pair LOXP sites. Its role is to maintain the phage genome as a monomeric unit-copy plasmid in the lysogenic state. From Escherichia phage P1 (Bacteriophage P1).
   2709..2743    +  terminator     tbb-2 terminator (fragment): tbb-2; transcription terminator for the C. elegans tubulin beta-2 gene
   3121..4092    +  CDS            sqt-1: SQT1_CAEEL - Also known as rol-5. Protein inferred from homology: Swiss-Prot protein existence level 3. Nematode cuticles are composed largely of collagen-like proteins. The cuticle functions both as an exoskeleton and as a barrier to protect the worm from its environment. This is a collagen critical for organismal morphogenesis. Mutations in sqt-1 can lengthen, shorten, or helically twist the entire animal. From Caenorhabditis elegans.
   4502..5524    +  CDS            hph: KHYB_ECOLX - Experimental evidence at protein level: Swiss-Prot protein existence level 1. The aminoglycoside phosphotransferases achieve inactivation of their antibiotic substrates by phosphorylation. Only phosphorylates hygromycin and closely related compounds such as demethyl analogs and destomycin. From Escherichia coli.
   5641..5674    -  protein_bind   loxP: Cre-mediated recombination occurs in the 8-bp core sequence (GCATACAT). Cre recombinase
   5717..5893    -  CDS            IAA17 (fragment): IAA17_ARATH - Also known as AXR3. Experimental evidence at protein level: Swiss-Prot protein existence level 1. Aux/IAA proteins are short-lived transcriptional factors that function as repressors of early auxin response genes at low auxin concentrations. Repression is thought to result from the interaction with auxin response factors (ARFs), proteins that bind to the auxin- responsive promoter element (AuxRE). Formation of heterodimers with ARF proteins may alter their ability to modulate early auxin response genes expression. From Arabidopsis thaliana (Mouse-ear cress).
   5891..6733    -  CDS            mEGFP (fragment): monomeric enhanced GFP, optimized with synthetic introns for expression in C. elegans
   6892..7049    +  CDS            lacZα (fragment): LacZα fragment of β-galactosidase; lacZ fragment
   7055..7154    -  misc_feature   bom (fragment): basis of mobility region from pBR322
   7256..7291    -  CDS            rop (fragment): Rop protein, which maintains plasmids at low copy number; rop
   7386..7490    +  promoter       AmpR promoter: bla
   7491..8351    +  CDS            AmpR: β-lactamase; bla; confers resistance to ampicillin, carbenicillin, and related antibiotics
