[The description below was written by a language model from this plasmid's Addgene catalogue record and pLannotate feature annotations shown in this document.]
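Description:
pTG615 is a pUC19-based bacterial plasmid that serves as a homologous-repair template for CRISPR-style genome engineering in C. elegans, carrying a GFP::AID tag combined with a nested, self-excising selection cassette (NSEC). It is propagated in E. coli through the high-copy ColE1/pUC origin and selected with ampicillin via the β-lactamase gene. The remnants of the lac promoter/operator, lacZα and small bom/rop and lacI fragments are ordinary backbone leftovers with no role in the worm.

The payload, annotated on the reverse strand, consists of a monomeric enhanced GFP coding sequence optimised with synthetic introns for C. elegans expression, joined to a fragment of Arabidopsis IAA17, the auxin-inducible degron. A protein tagged with this module can therefore be both visualised and conditionally depleted, which in general requires auxin and a TIR1-expressing strain. Adjacent to the degron lies a cassette bounded by two loxP sites in the same orientation. It contains Cre recombinase followed by a tbb-2 terminator fragment, a sqt-1 collagen gene (typically supplied as a dominant allele giving a visible roller phenotype, although the record does not specify the allele), and the hygromycin phosphotransferase gene hph for drug selection of worms. A short hsp-16.1 match upstream of Cre suggests heat-shock-inducible control, so that after integrants are identified by hygromycin resistance and morphology, Cre induction removes the whole cassette and leaves a single loxP scar.

The feature table annotates no gene-specific homology arms, and the record does not state how these are added or exactly how the cassette is nested relative to the tag. The plasmid appears to be a general template for knock-in tagging of endogenous loci.
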