Addgene plasmid #237390: pTG615
Purpose: GFP::AID^NSEC^ repair template
Depositing lab: Ariel Pani. Depositing organization: University of Virginia. Publication: Engineering the C. elegans genome with a nested, self-excising selection cassette. Gibney TV, Pani AM. Genetics. 2026 Jan 20:iyag016. doi: 10.1093/genetics/iyag016. PubMed 41557645.
Backbone
  Vector backbone: pUC19
Growth in bacteria
  Bacterial resistance: Ampicillin, 100 μg/mL
  Growth temperature: 37°C
  Growth strain: DH5alpha
  Copy number: Unknown
Gene/Insert
  Gene/Insert name: GFP::AID^NSEC^
  Species: C. elegans (nematode), Synthetic
Terms and licenses: Academic/Nonprofit Terms; Industry Terms: Not Available to Industry
Depositor comments: Please visit https://doi.org/10.1101/2025.04.11.648432 for bioRxiv preprint.
How to cite: pTG615 was a gift from Ariel Pani (Addgene plasmid # 237390 ; http://n2t.net/addgene:237390 ; RRID:Addgene_237390)
